Addgene plasmid #183890: pX459-HypaCas9-mR2-AAVS1_sgRNA
Purpose: pX459V2.0-HypaCas9 plasmid with mRuby2 reporter and sgRNA targeting the AAVS1 in human cells.
Depositing lab: Alisa Piekny. Depositing organization: Concordia University. Publication: Cytokinetic diversity in mammalian cells is revealed by the characterization of endogenous anillin, Ect2 and RhoA. Husser MC, Ozugergin I, Resta T, Martin VJJ, Piekny AJ. Open Biol. 2022 Nov;12(11):220247. doi: 10.1098/rsob.220247. Epub 2022 Nov 23. PubMed 36416720.
Backbone
  Vector backbone: pX459V2.0-HypaCas9-mRuby2
  Total vector size (bp): 9955
  Vector type: Mammalian Expression, CRISPR
  Selectable markers: Puromycin
Growth in bacteria
  Bacterial resistance: Ampicillin, 100 μg/mL
  Growth temperature: 37°C
  Growth strain: NEB Stable
  Copy number: High Copy
Gene/Insert
  Gene/Insert name: AAVS1 sgRNA spacer (alt name: AAVS1)
  gRNA/shRNA sequence: GGGGCCACTAGGGACAGGAT
  Species: H. sapiens (human)
  Entrez Gene: AAVS1 (a.k.a. AAV)
  Promoter: U6
  Cloning method: Restriction Enzyme; 5′ cloning site BbsI (destroyed during cloning); 3′ cloning site BbsI (destroyed during cloning)
  Sequencing primers: 5′ gagggcctatttcccatgattcc; 3′ ggccatttaccgtaagttatgtaacg
Terms and licenses: Academic/Nonprofit Terms; Industry Terms: Not Available to Industry
How to cite: pX459-HypaCas9-mR2-AAVS1_sgRNA was a gift from Alisa Piekny (Addgene plasmid # 183890 ; http://n2t.net/addgene:183890 ; RRID:Addgene_183890)
