[The description below was written by a language model from this plasmid's Addgene catalogue record and pLannotate feature annotations shown in this document.]
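Description:
pX459-HypaCas9-mR2-AAVS1_sgRNA is an all-in-one mammalian CRISPR expression plasmid of about 10 kb, built on the pX459V2.0-HypaCas9-mRuby2 backbone. It is maintained in bacteria as a high-copy plasmid through a ColE1/pUC-type origin with ampicillin resistance (AmpR under its own promoter). It also carries an f1 phage origin. A single AAV2 ITR is annotated downstream of the expression cassette; with only one ITR annotated, nothing in the record indicates that the plasmid is meant for AAV packaging.

The plasmid contains two expression units. A human U6 RNA polymerase III promoter drives a single guide RNA made up of a spacer targeting the human AAVS1 locus and the Streptococcus pyogenes gRNA scaffold. The spacer was inserted through BbsI sites that were destroyed during cloning. Downstream, a hybrid promoter (CMV enhancer, chicken β-actin promoter and a hybrid intron) drives S. pyogenes Cas9. The record identifies this as the HypaCas9 variant, generally known as a high-fidelity form of Cas9, although the automated annotation labels it only as the N- and C-terminal portions of Cas9. The Cas9 coding sequence ends in a nucleoplasmin NLS and is followed in the same orientation by mRuby2 and then puromycin N-acetyltransferase, with a bGH polyadenylation signal at the end. The short gaps between these coding sequences suggest linker or self-cleaving peptide elements, but none are annotated.

This arrangement lets transfected human cells be identified by red fluorescence or enriched with puromycin while Cas9 cuts at AAVS1. The associated publication concerns the characterization of endogenous cytokinesis proteins in mammalian cells, but the record does not specify the role of this particular AAVS1-targeting plasmid in that work.
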