Features (pLannotate 1.2.2; 20 found; start..end, strand, type, name):
      1..241     +  promoter       U6 promoter: RNA polymerase III promoter for human U6 snRNA
    271..346     +  misc_RNA       gRNA scaffold: guide RNA scaffold for the Streptococcus pyogenes CRISPR/Cas9 system
    353..396     +  misc_RNA       gRNA scaffold (fragment): guide RNA scaffold for the Streptococcus pyogenes CRISPR/Cas9 system
    443..728     +  enhancer       CMV enhancer: human cytomegalovirus immediate early enhancer; contains an 18-bp deletion relative to the standard CMV enhancer
    730..1007    +  promoter       chicken β-actin promoter: No description available
   1008..1235    +  intron         hybrid intron: hybrid between chicken β-actin (CBA) and minute virus of mice (MMV) introns (Gray et al., 2011)
   1373..2974    +  CDS            Cas9(N): N-terminal portion of Streptococcus pyogenes Cas9 (Zetsche et al., 2015)
   2975..5473    +  CDS            Cas9(C): C-terminal portion of Streptococcus pyogenes Cas9 (Zetsche et al., 2015)
   5474..5521    +  CDS            nucleoplasmin NLS: bipartite nuclear localization signal from nucleoplasmin
   5594..6304    +  CDS            mRuby2: mRuby2 is a basic (constitutively fluorescent) red fluorescent protein published in 2012, derived from Entacmaea quadricolor. It has moderate acid sensitivity.
   6368..6967    +  CDS            PuroR (fragment): puromycin N-acetyltransferase; pac from Streptomyces; confers resistance to puromycin
   7001..7112    +  polyA_signal   bGH poly(A) signal: bovine growth hormone polyadenylation signal
   7217..7357    +  repeat_region  AAV2 ITR: inverted terminal repeat of adeno-associated virus serotype 2 inverted
   7362..7413    -  misc_feature   bom (fragment): basis of mobility region from pBR322
   7432..7887    +  rep_origin     f1 ori (sequence partly withheld): f1 bacteriophage origin of replication; arrow indicates direction of (+) strand synthesis
   7888..7937    -  misc_feature   bom (fragment): basis of mobility region from pBR322
   8039..8074    -  CDS            rop (fragment): Rop protein, which maintains plasmids at low copy number; rop
   8169..8273    +  promoter       AmpR promoter: bla
   8274..9134    +  CDS            AmpR: β-lactamase; bla; confers resistance to ampicillin, carbenicillin, and related antibiotics
   9305..9893    +  rep_origin     ori: high-copy-number ColE1/pMB1/pBR322/pUC origin of replication
>Addgene plasmid #183890 | pX459-HypaCas9-mR2-AAVS1_sgRNA | addgene full sequence | sequence record 362427 | Addgene NGS Result
GAGGGCCTATTTCCCATGATTCCTTCATATTTGCATATACGATACAAGGCTGTTAGAGAGATAATTGGAA
TTAATTTGACTGTAAACACAAAGATATTAGTACAAAATACGTGACGTAGAAAGTAATAATTTCTTGGGTA
GTTTGCAGTTTTAAAATTATGTTTTAAAATGGACTATCATATGCTTACCGTAACTTGAAAGTATTTCGAT
TTCTTGGCTTTATATATCTTGTGGAAAGGACGAAACACCGGGGGCCACTAGGGACAGGATGTTTTAGAGC
TAGAAATAGCAAGTTAAAATAAGGCTAGTCCGTTATCAACTTGAAAAAGTGGCACCGAGTCGGTGCTTTT
TTGTTTTAGAGCTAGAAATAGCAAGTTAAAATAAGGCTAGTCCGTTTTTAGCGCGTGCGCCAATTCTGCA
GACAAATGGCTCTAGAGGTACCCGTTACATAACTTACGGTAAATGGCCCGCCTGGCTGACCGCCCAACGA
CCCCCGCCCATTGACGTCAATAGTAACGCCAATAGGGACTTTCCATTGACGTCAATGGGTGGAGTATTTA
CGGTAAACTGCCCACTTGGCAGTACATCAAGTGTATCATATGCCAAGTACGCCCCCTATTGACGTCAATG
ACGGTAAATGGCCCGCCTGGCATTGTGCCCAGTACATGACCTTATGGGACTTTCCTACTTGGCAGTACAT
CTACGTATTAGTCATCGCTATTACCATGGTCGAGGTGAGCCCCACGTTCTGCTTCACTCTCCCCATCTCC
CCCCCCTCCCCACCCCCAATTTTGTATTTATTTATTTTTTAATTATTTTGTGCAGCGATGGGGGCGGGGG
GGGGGGGGGGGCGCGCGCCRGGSGGGGSGGGGSGGGGSGRGGGGSGGGGCGGGGCGAGGCGGAGAGGTGC
GGCGGCAGCCAATCAGAGCGGCGCGCTCCGAAAGTTTCCTTTTATGGCGAGGCGGCGGCGGCGGCGGCCC
TATAAAAAGCGAAGCGCGCGGCGGGCGGGAGTCGCTGCGCGCTGCCTTCGCCCCGTGCCCCGCTCCGCCG
CCGCCTCGCGCCGCCCGCCCCGGCTCTGACTGACCGCGTTACTCCCACAGGTGAGCGGGCGGGACGGCCC
TTCTCCTCCGGGCTGTAATTAGCTGAGCAAGAGGTAAGGGTTTAAGGGATGGTTGGTTGGTGGGGTATTA
ATGTTTAATTACCTGGAGCACCTGCCTGAAATCACTTTTTTTCAGGTTGGACCGGTGCCACCATGGACTA
TAAGGACCACGACGGAGACTACAAGGATCATGATATTGATTACAAAGACGATGACGATAAGATGGCCCCA
AAGAAGAAGCGGAAGGTCGGTATCCACGGAGTCCCAGCAGCCGACAAGAAGTACAGCATCGGCCTGGACA
TCGGCACCAACTCTGTGGGCTGGGCCGTGATCACCGACGAGTACAAGGTGCCCAGCAAGAAATTCAAGGT
GCTGGGCAACACCGACCGGCACAGCATCAAGAAGAACCTGATCGGAGCCCTGCTGTTCGACAGCGGCGAA
ACAGCCGAGGCCACCCGGCTGAAGAGAACCGCCAGAAGAAGATACACCAGACGGAAGAACCGGATCTGCT
ATCTGCAAGAGATCTTCAGCAACGAGATGGCCAAGGTGGACGACAGCTTCTTCCACAGACTGGAAGAGTC
CTTCCTGGTGGAAGAGGATAAGAAGCACGAGCGGCACCCCATCTTCGGCAACATCGTGGACGAGGTGGCC
TACCACGAGAAGTACCCCACCATCTACCACCTGAGAAAGAAACTGGTGGACAGCACCGACAAGGCCGACC
TGCGGCTGATCTATCTGGCCCTGGCCCACATGATCAAGTTCCGGGGCCACTTCCTGATCGAGGGCGACCT
GAACCCCGACAACAGCGACGTGGACAAGCTGTTCATCCAGCTGGTGCAGACCTACAACCAGCTGTTCGAG
GAAAACCCCATCAACGCCAGCGGCGTGGACGCCAAGGCCATCCTGTCTGCCAGACTGAGCAAGAGCAGAC
GGCTGGAAAATCTGATCGCCCAGCTGCCCGGCGAGAAGAAGAATGGCCTGTTCGGAAACCTGATTGCCCT
GAGCCTGGGCCTGACCCCCAACTTCAAGAGCAACTTCGACCTGGCCGAGGATGCCAAACTGCAGCTGAGC
AAGGACACCTACGACGACGACCTGGACAACCTGCTGGCCCAGATCGGCGACCAGTACGCCGACCTGTTTC
TGGCCGCCAAGAACCTGTCCGACGCCATCCTGCTGAGCGACATCCTGAGAGTGAACACCGAGATCACCAA
GGCCCCCCTGAGCGCCTCTATGATCAAGAGATACGACGAGCACCACCAGGACCTGACCCTGCTGAAAGCT
CTCGTGCGGCAGCAGCTGCCTGAGAAGTACAAAGAGATTTTCTTCGACCAGAGCAAGAACGGCTACGCCG
GCTACATTGACGGCGGAGCCAGCCAGGAAGAGTTCTACAAGTTCATCAAGCCCATCCTGGAAAAGATGGA
CGGCACCGAGGAACTGCTCGTGAAGCTGAACAGAGAGGACCTGCTGCGGAAGCAGCGGACCTTCGACAAC
GGCAGCATCCCCCACCAGATCCACCTGGGAGAGCTGCACGCCATTCTGCGGCGGCAGGAAGATTTTTACC
CATTCCTGAAGGACAACCGGGAAAAGATCGAGAAGATCCTGACCTTCCGCATCCCCTACTACGTGGGCCC
TCTGGCCAGGGGAAACAGCAGATTCGCCTGGATGACCAGAAAGAGCGAGGAAACCATCACCCCCTGGAAC
TTCGAGGAAGTGGTGGACAAGGGCGCTTCCGCCCAGAGCTTCATCGAGCGGATGACCAACTTCGATAAGA
ACCTGCCCAACGAGAAGGTGCTGCCCAAGCACAGCCTGCTGTACGAGTACTTCACCGTGTATAACGAGCT
GACCAAAGTGAAATACGTGACCGAGGGAATGAGAAAGCCCGCCTTCCTGAGCGGCGAGCAGAAAAAGGCC
ATCGTGGACCTGCTGTTCAAGACCAACCGGAAAGTGACCGTGAAGCAGCTGAAAGAGGACTACTTCAAGA
AAATCGAGTGCTTCGACTCCGTGGAAATCTCCGGCGTGGAAGATCGGTTCAACGCCTCCCTGGGCACATA
CCACGATCTGCTGAAAATTATCAAGGACAAGGACTTCCTGGACAATGAGGAAAACGAGGACATTCTGGAA
GATATCGTGCTGACCCTGACACTGTTTGAGGACAGAGAGATGATCGAGGAACGGCTGAAAACCTATGCCC
ACCTGTTCGACGACAAAGTGATGAAGCAGCTGAAGCGGCGGAGATACACCGGCTGGGGCAGGCTGAGCCG
GAAGCTGATCAACGGCATCCGGGACAAGCAGTCCGGCAAGACAATCCTGGATTTCCTGAAGTCCGACGGC
TTCGCCAACAGAGCCTTCGCGGCGCTGATCGCCGACGACAGCCTGACCTTTAAAGAGGACATCCAGAAAG
CCCAGGTGTCCGGCCAGGGCGATAGCCTGCACGAGCACATTGCCAATCTGGCCGGCAGCCCCGCCATTAA
GAAGGGCATCCTGCAGACAGTGAAGGTGGTGGACGAGCTCGTGAAAGTGATGGGCCGGCACAAGCCCGAG
AACATCGTGATCGAAATGGCCAGAGAGAACCAGACCACCCAGAAGGGACAGAAGAACAGCCGCGAGAGAA
TGAAGCGGATCGAAGAGGGCATCAAAGAGCTGGGCAGCCAGATCCTGAAAGAACACCCCGTGGAAAACAC
CCAGCTGCAGAACGAGAAGCTGTACCTGTACTACCTGCAGAATGGGCGGGATATGTACGTGGACCAGGAA
CTGGACATCAACCGGCTGTCCGACTACGATGTGGACCATATCGTGCCTCAGAGCTTTCTGAAGGACGACT
CCATCGACAACAAGGTGCTGACCAGAAGCGACAAGAACCGGGGCAAGAGCGACAACGTGCCCTCCGAAGA
GGTCGTGAAGAAGATGAAGAACTACTGGCGGCAGCTGCTGAACGCCAAGCTGATTACCCAGAGAAAGTTC
GACAATCTGACCAAGGCCGAGAGAGGCGGCCTGAGCGAACTGGATAAGGCCGGCTTCATCAAGAGACAGC
TGGTGGAAACCCGGCAGATCACAAAGCACGTGGCACAGATCCTGGACTCCCGGATGAACACTAAGTACGA
CGAGAATGACAAGCTGATCCGGGAAGTGAAAGTGATCACCCTGAAGTCCAAGCTGGTGTCCGATTTCCGG
AAGGATTTCCAGTTTTACAAAGTGCGCGAGATCAACAACTACCACCACGCCCACGACGCCTACCTGAACG
CCGTCGTGGGAACCGCCCTGATCAAAAAGTACCCTAAGCTGGAAAGCGAGTTCGTGTACGGCGACTACAA
GGTGTACGACGTGCGGAAGATGATCGCCAAGAGCGAGCAGGAAATCGGCAAGGCTACCGCCAAGTACTTC
TTCTACAGCAACATCATGAACTTTTTCAAGACCGAGATTACCCTGGCCAACGGCGAGATCCGGAAGCGGC
CTCTGATCGAGACAAACGGCGAAACCGGGGAGATCGTGTGGGATAAGGGCCGGGATTTTGCCACCGTGCG
GAAAGTGCTGAGCATGCCCCAAGTGAATATCGTGAAAAAGACCGAGGTGCAGACAGGCGGCTTCAGCAAA
GAGTCTATCCTGCCCAAGAGGAACAGCGATAAGCTGATCGCCAGAAAGAAGGACTGGGACCCTAAGAAGT
ACGGCGGCTTCGACAGCCCCACCGTGGCCTATTCTGTGCTGGTGGTGGCCAAAGTGGAAAAGGGCAAGTC
CAAGAAACTGAAGAGTGTGAAAGAGCTGCTGGGGATCACCATCATGGAAAGAAGCAGCTTCGAGAAGAAT
CCCATCGACTTTCTGGAAGCCAAGGGCTACAAAGAAGTGAAAAAGGACCTGATCATCAAGCTGCCTAAGT
ACTCCCTGTTCGAGCTGGAAAACGGCCGGAAGAGAATGCTGGCCTCTGCCGGCGAACTGCAGAAGGGAAA
CGAACTGGCCCTGCCCTCCAAATATGTGAACTTCCTGTACCTGGCCAGCCACTATGAGAAGCTGAAGGGC
TCCCCCGAGGATAATGAGCAGAAACAGCTGTTTGTGGAACAGCACAAGCACTACCTGGACGAGATCATCG
AGCAGATCAGCGAGTTCTCCAAGAGAGTGATCCTGGCCGACGCTAATCTGGACAAAGTGCTGTCCGCCTA
CAACAAGCACCGGGATAAGCCCATCAGAGAGCAGGCCGAGAATATCATCCACCTGTTTACCCTGACCAAT
CTGGGAGCCCCTGCCGCCTTCAAGTACTTTGACACCACCATCGACCGGAAGAGGTACACCAGCACCAAAG
AGGTGCTGGACGCCACCCTGATCCACCAGAGCATCACCGGCCTGTACGAGACACGGATCGACCTGTCTCA
GCTGGGAGGCGACAAAAGGCCGGCGGCCACGAAAAAGGCCGGCCAGGCAAAAAAGAAAAAGGAATTCGGC
AGTGGAGCTACTAACTTCAGCCTGCTGAAGCAGGCTGGAGACGTGGAGGAGAACCCTGGACCTATGGTGT
CTAAGGGCGAAGAGCTGATCAAGGAAAATATGCGTATGAAGGTGGTCATGGAAGGTTCGGTCAACGGCCA
CCAATTCAAATGCACAGGTGAAGGAGAAGGCAATCCGTACATGGGAACTCAAACCATGAGGATCAAAGTC
ATCGAGGGAGGACCCCTGCCATTTGCCTTTGACATTCTTGCCACGTCGTTCATGTATGGCAGCCGTACTT
TTATCAAGTACCCGAAAGGCATTCCTGATTTCTTTAAACAGTCCTTTCCTGAGGGTTTTACTTGGGAAAG
AGTTACGAGATACGAAGATGGTGGAGTCGTCACCGTCATGCAGGACACCAGCCTTGAGGATGGCTGTCTC
GTTTACCACGTCCAAGTCAGAGGGGTAAACTTTCCCTCCAATGGTCCCGTGATGCAGAAGAAAACCAAGG
GTTGGGAGCCTAATACAGAGATGATGTATCCAGCAGATGGTGGTCTGAGGGGATACACTCATATGGCACT
GAAAGTTGATGGTGGTGGCCATCTGTCTTGCTCTTTCGTAACAACTTACAGGTCAAAAAAGACCGTCGGG
AACATCAAGATGCCCGGTATCCATGCCGTTGATCACCGCCTGGAAAGGTTAGAGGAAAGTGACAATGAAA
TGTTCGTAGTACAACGCGAACACGCAGTTGCCAAGTTCGCCGGGCTTGGTGGTGGGATGGACGAGCTGTA
CAAGGGCAGTGGAGAGGGCAGAGGAAGTCTGCTAACATGCGGTGACGTCGAGGAGAATCCTGGCCCAATG
ACCGAGTACAAGCCCACGGTGCGCCTCGCCACCCGCGACGACGTCCCCAGGGCCGTACGCACCCTCGCCG
CCGCGTTCGCCGACTACCCCGCCACGCGCCACACCGTCGATCCGGACCGCCACATCGAGCGGGTCACCGA
GCTGCAAGAACTCTTCCTCACGCGCGTCGGGCTCGACATCGGCAAGGTGTGGGTCGCGGACGACGGCGCC
GCGGTGGCGGTCTGGACCACGCCGGAGAGCGTCGAAGCGGGGGCGGTGTTCGCCGAGATCGGCCCGCGCA
TGGCCGAGTTGAGCGGTTCCCGGCTGGCCGCGCAGCAACAGATGGAAGGCCTCCTGGCGCCGCACCGGCC
CAAGGAGCCCGCGTGGTTCCTGGCCACCGTCGGAGTCTCGCCCGACCACCAGGGCAAGGGTCTGGGCAGC
GCCGTCGTGCTCCCCGGAGTGGAGGCGGCCGAGCGCGCCGGGGTGCCCGCCTTCCTGGAGACCTCCGCGC
CCCGCAACCTCCCCTTCTACGAGCGGCTCGGCTTCACCGTCACCGCCGACGTCGAGGTGCCCGAAGGACC
GCGCACCTGGTGCATGACCCGCAAGCCCGGTGCCTGAGAATTCTAACTAGAGCTCGCTGATCAGCCTCGA
CTGTGCCTTCTAGTTGCCAGCCATCTGTTGTTTGCCCCTCCCCCGTGCCTTCCTTGACCCTGGAAGGTGC
CACTCCCACTGTCCTTTCCTAATAAAATGAGGAAATTGCATCGCATTGTCTGAGTAGGTGTCATTCTATT
CTGGGGGGTGGGGTGGGGCAGGACAGCAAGGGGGAGGATTGGGAAGAGAATAGCAGGCATGCTGGGGAGC
GGCCGCAGGAACCCCTAGTGATGGAGTTGGCCACTCCCTCTCTGCGCGCTCGCTCGCTCACTGAGGCCGG
GCGACCAAAGGTCGCCCGACGCCCGGGCTTTGCCCGGGCGGCCTCAGTGAGCGAGCGAGCGCGCAGCTGC
CTGCAGGGGCGCCTGATGCGGTATTTTCTCCTTACGCATCTGTGCGGTATTTCACACCGCATA
[95 nt withheld, positions 7414-7508]
T
[46 nt withheld, positions 7510-7555]
C
[141 nt withheld, positions 7557-7697]
CCTTTGACGTTGGAGTCCACGTTCTTT
[37 nt withheld, positions 7725-7761]
ACTCTATCTCGGGCTATTCTTTTGATTTATAAGGGATTTTGCCGATTTCGGTCTATTGGTTAAAAAATGA
GCTGATTTAACAAAAATTTAACGCGAATTTTAACAAAATATTAACGTTTACAATTTTATGGTGCACTCTC
AGTACAATCTGCTCTGATGCCGCATAGTTAAGCCAGCCCCGACACCCGCCAACACCCGCTGACGCGCCCT
GACGGGCTTGTCTGCTCCCGGCATCCGCTTACAGACAAGCTGTGACCGTCTCCGGGAGCTGCATGTGTCA
GAGGTTTTCACCGTCATCACCGAAACGCGCGAGACGAAAGGGCCTCGTGATACGCCTATTTTTATAGGTT
AATGTCATGATAATAATGGTTTCTTAGACGTCAGGTGGCACTTTTCGGGGAAATGTGCGCGGAACCCCTA
TTTGTTTATTTTTCTAAATACATTCAAATATGTATCCGCTCATGAGACAATAACCCTGATAAATGCTTCA
ATAATATTGAAAAAGGAAGAGTATGAGTATTCAACATTTCCGTGTCGCCCTTATTCCCTTTTTTGCGGCA
TTTTGCCTTCCTGTTTTTGCTCACCCAGAAACGCTGGTGAAAGTAAAAGATGCTGAAGATCAGTTGGGTG
CACGAGTGGGTTACATCGAACTGGATCTCAACAGCGGTAAGATCCTTGAGAGTTTTCGCCCCGAAGAACG
TTTTCCAATGATGAGCACTTTTAAAGTTCTGCTATGTGGCGCGGTATTATCCCGTATTGACGCCGGGCAA
GAGCAACTCGGTCGCCGCATACACTATTCTCAGAATGACTTGGTTGAGTACTCACCAGTCACAGAAAAGC
ATCTTACGGATGGCATGACAGTAAGAGAATTATGCAGTGCTGCCATAACCATGAGTGATAACACTGCGGC
CAACTTACTTCTGACAACGATCGGAGGACCGAAGGAGCTAACCGCTTTTTTGCACAACATGGGGGATCAT
GTAACTCGCCTTGATCGTTGGGAACCGGAGCTGAATGAAGCCATACCAAACGACGAGCGTGACACCACGA
TGCCTGTAGCAATGGCAACAACGTTGCGCAAACTATTAACTGGCGAACTACTTACTCTAGCTTCCCGGCA
ACAATTAATAGACTGGATGGAGGCGGATAAAGTTGCAGGACCACTTCTGCGCTCGGCCCTTCCGGCTGGC
TGGTTTATTGCTGATAAATCTGGAGCCGGTGAGCGTGGAAGCCGCGGTATCATTGCAGCACTGGGGCCAG
ATGGTAAGCCCTCCCGTATCGTAGTTATCTACACGACGGGGAGTCAGGCAACTATGGATGAACGAAATAG
ACAGATCGCTGAGATAGGTGCCTCACTGATTAAGCATTGGTAACTGTCAGACCAAGTTTACTCATATATA
CTTTAGATTGATTTAAAACTTCATTTTTAATTTAAAAGGATCTAGGTGAAGATCCTTTTTGATAATCTCA
TGACCAAAATCCCTTAACGTGAGTTTTCGTTCCACTGAGCGTCAGACCCCGTAGAAAAGATCAAAGGATC
TTCTTGAGATCCTTTTTTTCTGCGCGTAATCTGCTGCTTGCAAACAAAAAAACCACCGCTACCAGCGGTG
GTTTGTTTGCCGGATCAAGAGCTACCAACTCTTTTTCCGAAGGTAACTGGCTTCAGCAGAGCGCAGATAC
CAAATACTGTTCTTCTAGTGTAGCCGTAGTTAGGCCACCACTTCAAGAACTCTGTAGCACCGCCTACATA
CCTCGCTCTGCTAATCCTGTTACCAGTGGCTGCTGCCAGTGGCGATAAGTCGTGTCTTACCGGGTTGGAC
TCAAGACGATAGTTACCGGATAAGGCGCAGCGGTCGGGCTGAACGGGGGGTTCGTGCACACAGCCCAGCT
TGGAGCGAACGACCTACACCGAACTGAGATACCTACAGCGTGAGCTATGAGAAAGCGCCACGCTTCCCGA
AGGGAGAAAGGCGGACAGGTATCCGGTAAGCGGCAGGGTCGGAACAGGAGAGCGCACGAGGGAGCTTCCA
GGGGGAAACGCCTGGTATCTTTATAGTCCTGTCGGGTTTCGCCACCTCTGACTTGAGCGTCGATTTTTGT
GATGCTCGTCAGGGGGGCGGAGCCTATGGAAAAACGCCAGCAACGCGGCCTTTTTACGGTTCCTGGCCTT
TTGCTGGCCTTTTGCTCACATGT
